Addgene plasmid #181743: pET28-SpRY-NLS-6xHis (gbr2101)
Purpose: bacterial expression plasmid for SpRY with an n-terminal MKIEE MBP tag, and c-terminal bi-partite NLS and 6x-His tag
Depositing lab: Benjamin Kleinstiver. Depositing organization: Massachusetts General Hospital. Publication: Precise DNA cleavage using CRISPR-SpRYgests. Christie KA, Guo JA, Silverstein RA, Doll RM, Mabuchi M, Stutzman HE, Lin J, Ma L, Walton RT, Pinello L, Robb GB, Kleinstiver BP. Nat Biotechnol. 2022 Oct 6. pii: 10.1038/s41587-022-01492-y. doi: 10.1038/s41587-022-01492-y. PubMed 36203014.
Backbone
  Vector backbone: pET28
  Vector type: Bacterial Expression ; in vitro transcription; T7 promoter
Growth in bacteria
  Bacterial resistance: Kanamycin, 50 μg/mL
  Growth temperature: 37°C
  Growth strain: DH5alpha
  Copy number: Low Copy
Gene/Insert
  Gene/Insert name: bacterial codon optimized SpRY (alt name: pMM-gbr2101)
  Species: Synthetic
  Mutation: SpRY=A61R/L1111R/D1135L/S1136W/G1218K/E1219Q/N1317R/A1322R/R1333P/R1335Q/T1337R
  Promoter: T7
  Tag / fusion protein: MKIEE MBP tag (N terminal on insert); BPNLS(SV40)-6xHis (C terminal on insert)
  Cloning method: Gibson Cloning
  Sequencing primers: 5′ oBK311-GCCATTCGATGGTGTCCGG; 3′ oBK2433-GAGGCCCCAAGGGGTTATGCTAG
Terms and licenses: Academic/Nonprofit Terms; Industry Terms: Not Available to Industry
How to cite: pET28-SpRY-NLS-6xHis (gbr2101) was a gift from Benjamin Kleinstiver (Addgene plasmid # 181743 ; http://n2t.net/addgene:181743 ; RRID:Addgene_181743)
