[The description below was written by a language model from this plasmid's Addgene catalogue record and pLannotate feature annotations shown in this document.]
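Description:
pET28-SpRY-NLS-6xHis (gbr2101) is a 9.4 kb pET28-based bacterial expression plasmid for producing recombinant SpRY, an engineered variant of Streptococcus pyogenes Cas9. It is maintained in E. coli under kanamycin selection (aph(3')-Ia KanR) and replicates from a ColE1/pBR322-type origin. The accompanying rop gene and bom region are consistent with the low copy number recorded for it. An f1 origin is also present, and the short tetracycline-resistance and AmpR promoter fragments in the annotation appear to be non-functional backbone remnants.

The expression cassette follows the standard pET design. A T7 promoter with an adjacent lac operator and the T7 gene 10 ribosome binding site drives the open reading frame, which ends at a T7 terminator. A plasmid-borne lacI gene supplies repressor, so expression stays off until induced with IPTG in a host that provides T7 RNA polymerase. The insert is a synthetic, bacterial codon-optimized SpRY carrying A61R, L1111R, D1135L, S1136W, G1218K, E1219Q, N1317R, A1322R, R1333P, R1335Q and T1337R. According to the record, it has a short N-terminal MKIEE tag derived from MBP and a C-terminal bipartite SV40 nuclear localization signal followed by a 6xHis tag for affinity purification. The automated annotation recognizes only part of the coding region as Cas9, probably because of the recoding and mutations, and it does not label the NLS. The small "SET1" hit downstream of the His tag looks like an incidental match to backbone sequence.

The plasmid is used to express and purify SpRY protein, and the associated publication applies the protein to precise in vitro DNA cleavage. The vector type also lists T7-based in vitro transcription.
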