Features (pLannotate 1.2.2; 19 found; start..end, strand, type, name):
    598..675     -  promoter       lacI promoter: lacI
    683..962     -  CDS            TcR (fragment): tetracycline efflux protein; tet; confers resistance to tetracycline
    984..1002    +  promoter       T7 promoter: promoter for bacteriophage T7 RNA polymerase
   1003..1027    +  protein_bind   lac operator: The lac repressor binds to the lac operator to inhibit transcription in E. coli. This inhibition can be relieved by adding lactose or isopropyl-β-D-thiogalactopyranoside (IPTG). lac repressor encoded by lacI
   1042..1064    +  RBS            RBS: efficient ribosome binding site from bacteriophage T7 gene 10 (Olins and Rangwala, 1989)
   1154..4464    +  CDS            Cas9 (fragment): Cas9 (Csn1) endonuclease from the Streptococcus pyogenes Type II CRISPR/Cas system generates RNA-guided double strand breaks in DNA
   5261..5277    +  CDS            7xHis (fragment): 6xHis affinity tag
   5287..5336    +  CDS            SET1 (fragment): solubility-enhancement tag derived from T7 phage gene 10B
   5344..5391    +  terminator     T7 terminator: transcription terminator for bacteriophage T7 RNA polymerase
   5428..5856    +  rep_origin     f1 ori (sequence partly withheld): f1 bacteriophage origin of replication; arrow indicates direction of (+) strand synthesis
   5909..5966    +  promoter       AmpR promoter (fragment): bla
   5975..6790    -  CDS            KanR: aminoglycoside phosphotransferase; aph(3')-Ia; confers resistance to kanamycin in bacteria or G418 (Geneticin®) in eukaryotes
   6912..7500    +  rep_origin     ori: high-copy-number ColE1/pMB1/pBR322/pUC origin of replication
   7686..7825    -  misc_feature   bom: basis of mobility region from pBR322
   7927..8118    -  CDS            rop: Rop protein, which maintains plasmids at low copy number; rop
   8135..8515    +  CDS            YPB1_ECOLX: Protein predicted: Swiss-Prot protein existence level 4. From Escherichia coli.
   8587..8878    -  CDS            TcR (fragment): tetracycline efflux protein; tet; confers resistance to tetracycline
   8893..8914    -  protein_bind   CAP binding site: CAP binding activates transcription in the presence of cAMP. E. coli catabolite activator protein
   8927..597     -  CDS            lacI (across the origin): lac repressor; lacI; The lac repressor binds to the lac operator to inhibit transcription in E. coli. This inhibition can be relieved by adding lactose or isopropyl-β-D-thiogalactopyranoside (IPTG).
>Addgene plasmid #181743 | pET28-SpRY-NLS-6xHis (gbr2101) | addgene full sequence | sequence record 354675 | Addgene NGS Result
AGCCAGACGCAGACGCGCCGAGACAGAACTTAATGGGCCCGCTAACAGCGCGATTTGCTGGTGACCCAAT
GCGACCAGATGCTCCACGCCCAGTCGCGTACCGTCTTCATGGGAGAAAATAATACTGTTGATGGGTGTCT
GGTCAGAGACATCAAGAAATAACGCCGGAACATTAGTGCAGGCAGCTTCCACAGCAATGGCATCCTGGTC
ATCCAGCGGATAGTTAATGATCAGCCCACTGACGCGTTGCGCGAGAAGATTGTGCACCGCCGCTTTACAG
GCTTCGACGCCGCTTCGTTCTACCATCGACACCACCACGCTGGCACCCAGTTGATCGGCGCGAGATTTAA
TCGCCGCGACAATTTGCGACGGCGCGTGCAGGGCCAGACTGGAGGTGGCAACGCCAATCAGCAACGACTG
TTTGCCCGCCAGTTGTTGTGCCACGCGGTTGGGAATGTAATTCAGCTCCGCCATCGCCGCTTCCACTTTT
TCCCGCGTTTTCGCAGAAACGTGGCTGGCCTGGTTCACCACGCGGGAAACGGTCTGATAAGAGACACCGG
CATACTCTGCGACATCGTATAACGTTACTGGTTTCACATTCACCACCCTGAATTGACTCTCTTCCGGGCG
CTATCATGCCATACCGCGAAAGGTTTTGCGCCATTCGATGGTGTCCGGGATCTCGACGCTCTCCCTTATG
CGACTCCTGCATTAGGAAGCAGCCCAGTAGTAGGTTGAGGCCGTTGAGCACCGCCGCCGCAAGGAATGGT
GCATGCAAGGAGATGGCGCCCAACAGTCCCCCGGCCACGGGGCCTGCCACCATACCCACGCCGAAACAAG
CGCTCATGAGCCCGAAGTGGCGAGCCCGATCTTCCCCATCGGTGATGTCGGCGATATAGGCGCCAGCAAC
CGCACCTGTGGCGCCGGTGATGCCGGCCACGATGCGTCCGGCGTAGAGGATCGAGATCTCGATCCCGCGA
AATTAATACGACTCACTATAGGGGAATTGTGAGCGGATAACAATTCCCCTCTAGAAATAATTTTGTTTAA
CTTTAAGAAGGAGATATACATGAAAATCGAAGAAGACAAGAAGTACTCGATCGGATTGGACATTGGAACC
AATTCAGTCGGCTGGGCCGTTATTACCGACGAGTATAAAGTTCCTTCCAAGAAGTTTAAGGTGCTTGGAA
ATACAGACCGCCACAGTATTAAGAAGAATTTGATCGGTGCGCTTCTTTTCGACAGCGGCGAGACCGCTGA
GCGTACTCGTCTCAAACGGACAGCTCGTAGAAGGTATACACGTCGGAAGAATCGTATTTGTTATCTACAG
GAGATTTTTTCAAATGAGATGGCGAAAGTAGATGATAGTTTCTTTCATCGACTTGAAGAGTCTTTTTTGG
TGGAAGAAGACAAGAAGCATGAACGTCATCCTATTTTTGGAAATATAGTAGATGAAGTTGCTTATCATGA
GAAATATCCAACTATCTATCATCTGCGAAAAAAATTGGTAGATTCTACTGATAAAGCGGATTTGCGCTTA
ATCTATTTGGCCTTAGCGCATATGATTAAGTTTCGTGGTCATTTTTTGATTGAGGGAGATTTAAATCCTG
ATAATAGTGATGTGGACAAACTATTTATCCAGTTGGTACAAACCTACAATCAATTATTTGAAGAAAACCC
TATTAACGCAAGTGGAGTAGATGCTAAAGCGATTCTTTCTGCACGATTGAGTAAATCAAGACGATTAGAA
AATCTCATTGCTCAGCTCCCCGGTGAGAAGAAAAATGGCTTATTTGGGAATCTCATTGCTTTGTCATTGG
GTTTGACCCCTAATTTTAAATCAAATTTTGATTTGGCAGAAGATGCTAAATTACAGCTTTCAAAAGATAC
TTACGATGATGATTTAGATAATTTATTGGCGCAAATTGGAGATCAATATGCTGATTTGTTTTTGGCAGCT
AAGAATTTATCAGATGCTATTTTACTTTCAGATATCCTAAGAGTAAATACTGAAATAACTAAGGCTCCCC
TATCAGCTTCAATGATTAAACGCTACGATGAACATCATCAAGACTTGACTCTTTTAAAAGCTTTAGTTCG
ACAACAACTTCCAGAAAAGTATAAAGAAATCTTTTTTGATCAATCAAAAAACGGATATGCAGGTTATATT
GATGGGGGAGCTAGCCAAGAAGAATTTTATAAATTTATCAAACCAATTTTAGAAAAAATGGATGGTACTG
AGGAATTATTGGTGAAACTAAATCGTGAAGATTTGCTGCGCAAGCAACGGACCTTTGACAACGGCTCTAT
TCCCCATCAAATTCACTTGGGTGAGCTGCATGCTATTTTGAGAAGACAAGAAGACTTTTATCCATTTTTA
AAAGACAATCGTGAGAAGATTGAAAAAATCTTGACTTTTCGAATTCCTTATTATGTTGGTCCATTGGCGC
GTGGCAATAGTCGTTTTGCATGGATGACTCGGAAGTCTGAAGAAACAATTACCCCATGGAATTTTGAAGA
AGTTGTCGATAAAGGTGCTTCAGCTCAATCATTTATTGAACGCATGACAAACTTTGATAAAAATCTTCCA
AATGAAAAAGTACTACCAAAACATAGTTTGCTTTATGAGTATTTTACGGTTTATAACGAATTGACAAAGG
TCAAATATGTTACTGAAGGAATGCGAAAACCAGCATTTCTTTCAGGTGAACAGAAGAAAGCCATTGTTGA
TTTACTCTTCAAAACAAATCGAAAAGTAACCGTTAAGCAATTAAAAGAAGATTATTTCAAAAAAATAGAA
TGTTTTGATAGTGTTGAAATTTCAGGAGTTGAAGATAGATTTAATGCTTCATTAGGTACCTACCATGATT
TGCTAAAAATTATTAAAGATAAAGATTTTTTGGATAATGAAGAAAATGAAGATATCTTAGAGGATATTGT
TTTAACATTGACCTTATTTGAAGATAGGGAGATGATTGAGGAAAGACTTAAAACATATGCTCACCTCTTT
GATGATAAGGTGATGAAACAGCTTAAACGTCGCCGTTATACTGGTTGGGGACGTTTGTCTCGAAAATTGA
TTAATGGTATTAGGGATAAGCAATCTGGCAAAACAATATTAGATTTTTTGAAATCAGATGGTTTTGCCAA
TCGCAATTTTATGCAGCTGATCCATGATGATAGTTTGACATTTAAAGAAGACATTCAAAAAGCACAAGTG
TCTGGACAAGGCGATAGTTTACATGAACATATTGCAAATTTAGCTGGTAGCCCTGCTATTAAAAAAGGTA
TTTTACAGACTGTAAAAGTTGTTGATGAATTGGTCAAAGTAATGGGGCGGCATAAGCCAGAAAATATCGT
TATTGAAATGGCACGTGAAAATCAGACAACTCAAAAGGGCCAGAAAAATTCGCGAGAGCGTATGAAACGA
ATCGAAGAAGGTATCAAAGAATTAGGAAGTCAGATTCTTAAAGAGCATCCTGTTGAAAATACTCAATTGC
AAAATGAAAAGCTCTATCTCTATTATCTCCAAAATGGAAGAGACATGTATGTGGACCAAGAATTAGATAT
TAATCGTTTAAGTGATTATGATGTCGATCACATTGTTCCACAAAGTTTCCTTAAAGACGATTCAATAGAC
AATAAGGTCTTAACGCGTTCTGATAAAAATCGTGGTAAATCGGATAACGTTCCAAGTGAAGAAGTAGTCA
AAAAGATGAAAAACTATTGGAGACAACTTCTAAACGCCAAGTTAATCACTCAACGTAAGTTTGATAATTT
AACGAAAGCTGAACGTGGAGGTTTGAGTGAACTTGATAAAGCTGGTTTTATCAAACGCCAATTGGTTGAA
ACTCGCCAAATCACTAAGCATGTGGCACAAATTTTGGATAGTCGCATGAATACTAAATACGATGAAAATG
ATAAACTTATTCGAGAGGTTAAAGTGATTACCTTAAAATCTAAATTAGTTTCTGACTTCCGAAAAGATTT
CCAATTCTATAAAGTACGTGAGATTAACAATTACCATCATGCCCATGATGCGTATCTAAATGCCGTCGTT
GGAACTGCTTTGATTAAGAAATATCCAAAACTTGAATCGGAGTTTGTCTATGGTGATTATAAAGTTTATG
ATGTTCGTAAAATGATTGCTAAGTCTGAGCAAGAAATAGGCAAAGCAACCGCAAAATATTTCTTTTACTC
TAATATCATGAACTTCTTCAAAACAGAAATTACACTTGCAAATGGAGAGATTCGCAAACGCCCTCTAATC
GAAACTAATGGGGAAACTGGAGAAATTGTCTGGGATAAAGGGCGAGATTTTGCCACAGTGCGCAAAGTAT
TGTCCATGCCCCAAGTCAATATTGTCAAGAAAACAGAAGTACAGACAGGCGGATTCTCCAAGGAGTCAAT
TCGCCCTAAGCGCAACTCAGATAAGCTTATTGCGCGTAAGAAAGACTGGGATCCCAAGAAGTACGGCGGG
TTCCTCTGGCCCACGGTGGCGTACAGCGTTCTTGTTGTTGCAAAGGTAGAGAAGGGCAAGAGTAAGAAGC
TGAAGTCCGTAAAGGAGCTGCTTGGCATCACCATCATGGAACGCTCTTCTTTTGAGAAGAACCCTATCGA
CTTCTTAGAAGCTAAGGGCTATAAGGAAGTTAAGAAAGACCTGATCATCAAGCTTCCCAAGTATTCTTTA
TTCGAGTTGGAGAATGGCCGCAAGCGTATGCTGGCGTCGGCAAAGCAACTGCAGAAGGGTAATGAGTTGG
CCCTGCCGAGCAAGTACGTTAATTTTCTGTATTTAGCGAGTCACTATGAGAAGTTAAAAGGAAGCCCCGA
GGACAATGAGCAGAAACAACTGTTCGTCGAGCAACATAAGCACTACTTGGATGAGATTATTGAGCAGATT
AGCGAGTTCTCAAAGCGTGTAATCTTAGCAGATGCTAACTTGGATAAGGTTCTGAGCGCCTACAACAAGC
ATCGCGATAAGCCTATCCGCGAACAGGCGGAGAATATCATTCACCTGTTCACTCTCACACGTTTGGGCGC
ACCCCGTGCCTTTAAATATTTCGACACCACGATCGACCCTAAGCAATATCGCAGTACCAAAGAGGTGCTG
GATGCCACCCTTATCCATCAAAGCATCACCGGGTTGTATGAGACCCGTATCGATCTTAGCCAGTTAGGCG
GGGACGGGTCGGGCGGCGGCGGCTCGGGCAAGCGTACAGCCGACGGAAGTGAGTTCGAGCCTAAAAAGAA
GCGTAAGGTACATCACCATCACCATCATTAAATCCGGCTGCTAACAAAGCCCGAAAGGAAGCTGAGTTGG
CTGCTGCCACCGCTGAGCAATAACTAGCATAACCCCTTGGGGCCTCTAAACGGGTCTTGAGGGGTTTTTT
GCTGAAAGGAGGAACTATATCCGGATTGGCGAATGGG
[124 nt withheld, positions 5428-5551]
C
[91 nt withheld, positions 5553-5643]
A
[49 nt withheld, positions 5645-5693]
CCTTTGACGTTGGAGTCCACGTTCTTT
[37 nt withheld, positions 5721-5757]
ACCCTATCTCGGTCTATTCTTTTGATTTATAAGGGATTTTGCCGATTTCGGCCTATTGGTTAAAAAATGA
GCTGATTTAACAAAAATTTAACGCGAATTTTAACAAAATATTAACGCTTACAATTTAGGTGGCACTTTTC
GGGGAAATGTGCGCGGAACCCCTATTTGTTTATTTTTCTAAATACATTCAAATATGTATCCGCTCATGAA
TTAATTCTTAGAAAAACTCATCGAGCATCAAATGAAACTGCAATTTATTCATATCAGGATTATCAATACC
ATATTTTTGAAAAAGCCGTTTCTGTAATGAAGGAGAAAACTCACCGAGGCAGTTCCATAGGATGGCAAGA
TCCTGGTATCGGTCTGCGATTCCGACTCGTCCAACATCAATACAACCTATTAATTTCCCCTCGTCAAAAA
TAAGGTTATCAAGTGAGAAATCACCATGAGTGACGACTGAATCCGGTGAGAATGGCAAAAGTTTATGCAT
TTCTTTCCAGACTTGTTCAACAGGCCAGCCATTACGCTCGTCATCAAAATCACTCGCATCAACCAAACCG
TTATTCATTCGTGATTGCGCCTGAGCGAGACGAAATACGCGATCGCTGTTAAAAGGACAATTACAAACAG
GAATCGAATGCAACCGGCGCAGGAACACTGCCAGCGCATCAACAATATTTTCACCTGAATCAGGATATTC
TTCTAATACCTGGAATGCTGTTTTCCCGGGGATCGCAGTGGTGAGTAACCATGCATCATCAGGAGTACGG
ATAAAATGCTTGATGGTCGGAAGAGGCATAAATTCCGTCAGCCAGTTTAGTCTGACCATCTCATCTGTAA
CATCATTGGCAACGCTACCTTTGCCATGTTTCAGAAACAACTCTGGCGCATCGGGCTTCCCATACAATCG
ATAGATTGTCGCACCTGATTGCCCGACATTATCGCGAGCCCATTTATACCCATATAAATCAGCATCCATG
TTGGAATTTAATCGCGGCCTAGAGCAAGACGTTTCCCGTTGAATATGGCTCATAACACCCCTTGTATTAC
TGTTTATGTAAGCAGACAGTTTTATTGTTCATGACCAAAATCCCTTAACGTGAGTTTTCGTTCCACTGAG
CGTCAGACCCCGTAGAAAAGATCAAAGGATCTTCTTGAGATCCTTTTTTTCTGCGCGTAATCTGCTGCTT
GCAAACAAAAAAACCACCGCTACCAGCGGTGGTTTGTTTGCCGGATCAAGAGCTACCAACTCTTTTTCCG
AAGGTAACTGGCTTCAGCAGAGCGCAGATACCAAATACTGTCCTTCTAGTGTAGCCGTAGTTAGGCCACC
ACTTCAAGAACTCTGTAGCACCGCCTACATACCTCGCTCTGCTAATCCTGTTACCAGTGGCTGCTGCCAG
TGGCGATAAGTCGTGTCTTACCGGGTTGGACTCAAGACGATAGTTACCGGATAAGGCGCAGCGGTCGGGC
TGAACGGGGGGTTCGTGCACACAGCCCAGCTTGGAGCGAACGACCTACACCGAACTGAGATACCTACAGC
GTGAGCTATGAGAAAGCGCCACGCTTCCCGAAGGGAGAAAGGCGGACAGGTATCCGGTAAGCGGCAGGGT
CGGAACAGGAGAGCGCACGAGGGAGCTTCCAGGGGGAAACGCCTGGTATCTTTATAGTCCTGTCGGGTTT
CGCCACCTCTGACTTGAGCGTCGATTTTTGTGATGCTCGTCAGGGGGGCGGAGCCTATGGAAAAACGCCA
GCAACGCGGCCTTTTTACGGTTCCTGGCCTTTTGCTGGCCTTTTGCTCACATGTTCTTTCCTGCGTTATC
CCCTGATTCTGTGGATAACCGTATTACCGCCTTTGAGTGAGCTGATACCGCTCGCCGCAGCCGAACGACC
GAGCGCAGCGAGTCAGTGAGCGAGGAAGCGGAAGAGCGCCTGATGCGGTATTTTCTCCTTACGCATCTGT
GCGGTATTTCACACCGCAATGGTGCACTCTCAGTACAATCTGCTCTGATGCCGCATAGTTAAGCCAGTAT
ACACTCCGCTATCGCTACGTGACTGGGTCATGGCTGCGCCCCGACACCCGCCAACACCCGCTGACGCGCC
CTGACGGGCTTGTCTGCTCCCGGCATCCGCTTACAGACAAGCTGTGACCGTCTCCGGGAGCTGCATGTGT
CAGAGGTTTTCACCGTCATCACCGAAACGCGCGAGGCAGCTGCGGTAAAGCTCATCAGCGTGGTCGTGAA
GCGATTCACAGATGTCTGCCTGTTCATCCGCGTCCAGCTCGTTGAGTTTCTCCAGAAGCGTTAATGTCTG
GCTTCTGATAAAGCGGGCCATGTTAAGGGCGGTTTTTTCCTGTTTGGTCACTGATGCCTCCGTGTAAGGG
GGATTTCTGTTCATGGGGGTAATGATACCGATGAAACGAGAGAGGATGCTCACGATACGGGTTACTGATG
ATGAACATGCCCGGTTACTGGAACGTTGTGAGGGTAAACAACTGGCGGTATGGATGCGGCGGGACCAGAG
AAAAATCACTCAGGGTCAATGCCAGCGCTTCGTTAATACAGATGTAGGTGTTCCACAGGGTAGCCAGCAG
CATCCTGCGATGCAGATCCGGAACATAATGGTGCAGGGCGCTGACTTCCGCGTTTCCAGACTTTACGAAA
CACGGAAACCGAAGACCATTCATGTTGTTGCTCAGGTCGCAGACGTTTTGCAGCAGCAGTCGCTTCACGT
TCGCTCGCGTATCGGTGATTCATTCTGCTAACCAGTAAGGCAACCCCGCCAGCCTAGCCGGGTCCTCAAC
GACAGGAGCACGATCATGCGCACCCGTGGGGCCGCCATGCCGGCGATAATGGCCTGCTTCTCGCCGAAAC
GTTTGGTGGCGGGACCAGTGACGAAGGCTTGAGCGAGGGCGTGCAAGATTCCGAATACCGCAAGCGACAG
GCCGATCATCGTCGCGCTCCAGCGAAAGCGGTCCTCGCCGAAAATGACCCAGAGCGCTGCCGGCACCTGT
CCTACGAGTTGCATGATAAAGAAGACAGTCATAAGTGCGGCGACGATAGTCATGCCCCGCGCCCACCGGA
AGGAGCTGACTGGGTTGAAGGCTCTCAAGGGCATCGGTCGAGATCCCGGTGCCTAATGAGTGAGCTAACT
TACATTAATTGCGTTGCGCTCACTGCCCGCTTTCCAGTCGGGAAACCTGTCGTGCCAGCTGCATTAATGA
ATCGGCCAACGCGCGGGGAGAGGCGGTTTGCGTATTGGGCGCCAGGGTGGTTTTTCTTTTCACCAGTGAG
ACGGGCAACAGCTGATTGCCCTTCACCGCCTGGCCCTGAGAGAGTTGCAGCAAGCGGTCCACGCTGGTTT
GCCCCAGCAGGCGAAAATCCTGTTTGATGGTGGTTAACGGCGGGATATAACATGAGCTGTCTTCGGTATC
GTCGTATCCCACTACCGAGATATCCGCACCAACGCGCAGCCCGGACTCGGTAATGGCGCGCATTGCGCCC
AGCGCCATCTGATCGTTGGCAACCAGCATCGCAGTGGGAACGATGCCCTCATTCAGCATTTGCATGGTTT
GTTGAAAACCGGACATGGCACTCCAGTCGCCTTCCCGTTCCGCTATCGGCTGAATTTGATTGCGAGTGAG
ATATTTATGCCAGCC
